Addgene plasmid #180653: pLVX-CALPAIN-7-mCherry, F98D
Purpose: Lentiviral expression vector for CALPAIN-7. Used for generating cell lines. F98D mutation. Has C-terminal mCherry tag. Dox-inducible. Internal ID: WISP20-53.
Depositing lab: Wesley Sundquist. Depositing organization: University of Utah. Publication: Comprehensive analysis of the human ESCRT-III-MIT domain interactome reveals new cofactors for cytokinetic abscission. Wenzel DM, Mackay DR, Skalicky JJ, Paine EL, Miller MS, Ullman KS, Sundquist WI. Elife. 2022 Sep 15;11:e77779. doi: 10.7554/eLife.77779. PubMed 36107470.
Backbone
  Vector backbone: pLVX
  Backbone manufacturer: Clontech
  Vector type: Mammalian Expression, Lentiviral
  Selectable markers: Puromycin
Growth in bacteria
  Bacterial resistance: Ampicillin, 100 μg/mL
  Growth temperature: 37°C
  Growth strain: NEB Stable
  Copy number: Unknown
Gene/Insert
  Gene/Insert name: CALPAIN-7
  Species: H. sapiens (human)
  Mutation: siRNA resistant to: GCACCCAUACCUUUACAUU
  Tag / fusion protein: mCherry (C terminal on insert)
Terms and licenses: Academic/Nonprofit Terms; Industry Terms: Not Available to Industry
Depositor comments: Read the preprint on bioRxiv: https://www.biorxiv.org/content/10.1101/2022.02.09.477148v1
How to cite: pLVX-CALPAIN-7-mCherry, F98D was a gift from Wesley Sundquist (Addgene plasmid # 180653 ; http://n2t.net/addgene:180653 ; RRID:Addgene_180653)
