[The description below was written by a language model from this plasmid's Addgene catalogue record and pLannotate feature annotations shown in this document.]
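Description:
pLVX-CALPAIN-7-mCherry, F98D is an HIV-1-based lentiviral expression plasmid built on the Clontech pLVX backbone, intended for making stable mammalian cell lines with doxycycline-inducible expression of human CALPAIN-7 (CAPN7). In bacteria it is maintained through a high-copy ColE1/pUC-type origin and selected with ampicillin via the β-lactamase gene. Remnants of lac regulatory sequence and an SV40 polyadenylation signal also lie in the plasmid backbone. The viral portion is bounded by two HIV-1 LTR annotations with adjoining nef-derived sequence. It carries the Ψ packaging signal with a gag fragment, the Rev response element for Rev-dependent nuclear export of the genomic RNA, and the cPPT/CTS, which aids nuclear import of the reverse-transcribed genome. A WPRE near the 3' end enhances transcript stability and expression.

The payload is a CAPN7 open reading frame fused directly at its C terminus to mCherry and driven by the tight TRE promoter (seven tet operators upstream of a minimal CMV promoter). No tetracycline transactivator is annotated on this plasmid, so induction presumably depends on a transactivator supplied separately in the target cells. The CAPN7 coding sequence carries the F98D substitution and silent changes that make it resistant to a specific siRNA, which allows the tagged mutant to be expressed while the endogenous protein is depleted. Downstream, a mouse PGK promoter drives puromycin N-acetyltransferase for selection of transduced cells. The construct comes from a study of the interactions between human ESCRT-III proteins and MIT domains and their roles in cytokinetic abscission. The record does not state the functional consequence of F98D.
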