Features (pLannotate 1.2.2; 23 found; start..end, strand, type, name):
    377..634     +  LTR            5' LTR (truncated): truncated 5' long terminal repeat (LTR) from HIV-1
    681..806     +  misc_feature   HIV-1 Ψ: packaging signal of human immunodeficiency virus type 1
    790..1128    +  CDS            HIV-1 gag (fragment): gag protein from human immunodeficiency virus 1; gag
   1303..1536    +  misc_feature   RRE: The Rev response element (RRE) of HIV-1 allows for Rev-dependent mRNA export from the nucleus to the cytoplasm.
   1913..2013    +  CDS            Rev (fragment): human immunodeficiency virus 1 (HIV-1) Rev protein; rev; enhances nuclear export of unspliced and incompletely spliced viral mRNAs
   2028..2143    +  misc_feature   cPPT/CTS: central polypurine tract and central termination sequence of HIV-1 (lacking the first T)
   2206..2520    +  promoter       tight TRE promoter: Tet-responsive promoter PTight, consisting of seven tet operator sequences followed by the minimal CMV promoter
   2535..4973    +  CDS            CAPN7: CAN7_HUMAN - Also known as PALBH. Experimental evidence at protein level: Swiss-Prot protein existence level 1. Calcium-regulated non-lysosomal thiol-protease. From Homo sapiens (Human).
   4973..5679    +  CDS            mCherry (fragment): monomeric derivative of DsRed fluorescent protein (Shaner et al., 2004) mammalian codon-optimized
   5693..6192    +  promoter       PGK promoter: mouse phosphoglycerate kinase 1 promoter
   6213..6812    +  CDS            PuroR: puromycin N-acetyltransferase; pac from Streptomyces alboniger; confers resistance to puromycin
   6829..7417    +  misc_feature   WPRE: woodchuck hepatitis virus posttranscriptional regulatory element
   7434..7952    +  CDS            nef (fragment): NEF_HV1BR - Experimental evidence at protein level: Swiss-Prot protein existence level 1. Extracellular Nef protein targets CD4(+) T-lymphocytes for apoptosis by interacting with CXCR4 surface receptors (PubMed:14990729). From Human immunodeficiency virus type 1 group M subtype B (isolate BRU/LAI) (HIV-1).
   8000..8257    +  LTR            5' LTR (truncated): truncated 5' long terminal repeat (LTR) from HIV-1
   8407..8429    -  protein_bind   lac operator (fragment): The lac repressor binds to the lac operator to inhibit transcription in E. coli. This inhibition can be relieved by adding lactose or isopropyl-β-D-thiogalactopyranoside (IPTG). lac repressor encoded by lacI
   8433..8463    -  promoter       lac promoter: promoter for the E. coli lac operon
   8478..8499    -  protein_bind   CAP binding site: CAP binding activates transcription in the presence of cAMP. E. coli catabolite activator protein
   8512..8604    -  CDS            lacI (fragment): lac repressor; lacI; The lac repressor binds to the lac operator to inhibit transcription in E. coli. This inhibition can be relieved by adding lactose or isopropyl-β-D-thiogalactopyranoside (IPTG).
   8787..9375    -  rep_origin     ori: high-copy-number ColE1/pMB1/pBR322/pUC origin of replication
   9546..10406   -  CDS            AmpR: β-lactamase; bla; confers resistance to ampicillin, carbenicillin, and related antibiotics
  10407..10511   -  promoter       AmpR promoter: bla
  10559..10693   +  polyA_signal   SV40 poly(A) signal: SV40 polyadenylation signal
  10860..329     +  CDS            nef (fragment) (across the origin): NEF_HV1BR - Experimental evidence at protein level: Swiss-Prot protein existence level 1. Extracellular Nef protein targets CD4(+) T-lymphocytes for apoptosis by interacting with CXCR4 surface receptors (PubMed:14990729). From Human immunodeficiency virus type 1 group M subtype B (isolate BRU/LAI) (HIV-1).
>Addgene plasmid #180653 | pLVX-CALPAIN-7-mCherry, F98D | addgene full sequence | sequence record 358656 | Addgene NGS Result
TGGAAGGGCTAATTCACTCCCAAAGAAGACAAGATATCCTTGATCTGTGGATCTACCACACACAAGGCTA
CTTCCCTGATTAGCAGAACTACACACCAGGGCCAGGGGTCAGATATCCACTGACCTTTGGATGGTGCTAC
AAGCTAGTACCAGTTGAGCCAGATAAGGTAGAAGAGGCCAATAAAGGAGAGAACACCAGCTTGTTACACC
CTGTGAGCCTGCATGGGATGGATGACCCGGAGAGAGAAGTGTTAGAGTGGAGGTTTGACAGCCGCCTAGC
ATTTCATCACGTGGCCCGAGAGCTGCATCCGGAGTACTTCAAGAACTGCTGATATCGAGCTTGCTACAAG
GGACTTTCCGCTGGGGACTTTCCAGGGAGGCGTGGCCTGGGCGGGACTGGGGAGTGGCGAGCCCTCAGAT
CCTGCATATAAGCAGCTGCTTTTTGCCTGTACTGGGTCTCTCTGGTTAGACCAGATCTGAGCCTGGGAGC
TCTCTGGCTAACTAGGGAACCCACTGCTTAAGCCTCAATAAAGCTTGCCTTGAGTGCTTCAAGTAGTGTG
TGCCCGTCTGTTGTGTGACTCTGGTAACTAGAGATCCCTCAGACCCTTTTAGTCAGTGTGGAAAATCTCT
AGCAGTGGCGCCCGAACAGGGACTTGAAAGCGAAAGGGAAACCAGAGGAGCTCTCTCGACGCAGGACTCG
GCTTGCTGAAGCGCGCACGGCAAGAGGCGAGGGGCGGCGACTGGTGAGTACGCCAAAAATTTTGACTAGC
GGAGGCTAGAAGGAGAGAGATGGGTGCGAGAGCGTCAGTATTAAGCGGGGGAGAATTAGATCGCGATGGG
AAAAAATTCGGTTAAGGCCAGGGGGAAAGAAAAAATATAAATTAAAACATATAGTATGGGCAAGCAGGGA
GCTAGAACGATTCGCAGTTAATCCTGGCCTGTTAGAAACATCAGAAGGCTGTAGACAAATACTGGGACAG
CTACAACCATCCCTTCAGACAGGATCAGAAGAACTTAGATCATTATATAATACAGTAGCAACCCTCTATT
GTGTGCATCAAAGGATAGAGATAAAAGACACCAAGGAAGCTTTAGACAAGATAGAGGAAGAGCAAAACAA
AAGTAAGACCACCGCACAGCAAGCGGCCGGCCGCTGATCTTCAGACCTGGAGGAGGAGATATGAGGGACA
ATTGGAGAAGTGAATTATATAAATATAAAGTAGTAAAAATTGAACCATTAGGAGTAGCACCCACCAAGGC
AAAGAGAAGAGTGGTGCAGAGAGAAAAAAGAGCAGTGGGAATAGGAGCTTTGTTCCTTGGGTTCTTGGGA
GCAGCAGGAAGCACTATGGGCGCAGCGTCAATGACGCTGACGGTACAGGCCAGACAATTATTGTCTGGTA
TAGTGCAGCAGCAGAACAATTTGCTGAGGGCTATTGAGGCGCAACAGCATCTGTTGCAACTCACAGTCTG
GGGCATCAAGCAGCTCCAGGCAAGAATCCTGGCTGTGGAAAGATACCTAAAGGATCAACAGCTCCTGGGG
ATTTGGGGTTGCTCTGGAAAACTCATTTGCACCACTGCTGTGCCTTGGAATGCTAGTTGGAGTAATAAAT
CTCTGGAACAGATTTGGAATCACACGACCTGGATGGAGTGGGACAGAGAAATTAACAATTACACAAGCTT
AATACACTCCTTAATTGAAGAATCGCAAAACCAGCAAGAAAAGAATGAACAAGAATTATTGGAATTAGAT
AAATGGGCAAGTTTGTGGAATTGGTTTAACATAACAAATTGGCTGTGGTATATAAAATTATTCATAATGA
TAGTAGGAGGCTTGGTAGGTTTAAGAATAGTTTTTGCTGTACTTTCTATAGTGAATAGAGTTAGGCAGGG
ATATTCACCATTATCGTTTCAGACCCACCTCCCAACCCCGAGGGGACCCGACAGGCCCGAAGGAATAGAA
GAAGAAGGTGGAGAGAGAGACAGAGACAGATCCATTCGATTAGTGAACGGATCTCGACGGTATCGCCTTT
AAAAGAAAAGGGGGGATTGGGGGGTACAGTGCAGGGGAAAGAATAGTAGACATAATAGCAACAGACATAC
AAACTAAAGAATTACAAAAACAAATTACAAAAATTCAAAATTTTCGGGTTTATTACAGGGACAGCAGAGA
TCCAGTTTATCGATGAGGCCCTTTCGTCTTCACTCGAGTTTACTCCCTATCAGTGATAGAGAACGTATGT
CGAGTTTACTCCCTATCAGTGATAGAGAACGATGTCGAGTTTACTCCCTATCAGTGATAGAGAACGTATG
TCGAGTTTACTCCCTATCAGTGATAGAGAACGTATGTCGAGTTTACTCCCTATCAGTGATAGAGAACGTA
TGTCGAGTTTATCCCTATCAGTGATAGAGAACGTATGTCGAGTTTACTCCCTATCAGTGATAGAGAACGT
ATGTCGAGGTAGGCGTGTACGGTGGGAGGCCTATATAAGCAGAGCTCGTTTAGTGAACCGTCAGATCGCC
TGGAGAAGGCCACCATGGACGCCACAGCACTGGAGCGGGACGCTGTGCAGTTCGCCCGTCTGGCGGTTCA
GCGCGACCACGAAGGCCGCTACTCCGAGGCGGTGTTTTATTACAAGGAAGCTGCACAAGCCTTAATTTAT
GCTGAGATGGCAGGATCAAGCCTAGAAAATATTCAAGAAAAAATAACTGAGTATCTGGAAAGAGTTCAAG
CTCTACATTCAGCAGTTCAGTCAAAGAGTGCTGATCCTTTGAAGTCAAAACATCAGTTGGACTTAGAGCG
TGCTCATTTCCTTGTTACACAAGCTGATGATGAAGATGAAAAAGAGAATGTTGAAGATGCTATAGAATTG
TACACAGAAGCTGTGGATCTCTGTCTGAAAACATCTTATGAAACTGCTGATAAAGTCCTGCAAAATAAAC
TGAAACAGTTGGCTCGACAGGCGCTAGACAGAGCAGAAGCGCTGAGTGAGCCTTTGACCAAGCCAGTTGG
CAAAATCAGTTCAACAAGTGTTAAGCCAAAGCCACCTCCAGTGAGAGCACATTTTCCACTGGGCGCTAAT
CCCTTCCTTGAAAGACCTCAGTCATTTATAAGTCCTCAGTCATGTGATGCACAAGGACAGAGATACACAG
CAGAAGAAATAGAAGTACTCAGGACAACATCAAAAATAAATGGTATAGAATATGTTCCTTTCATGAATGT
TGACCTGAGAGAACGTTTTGCCTATCCAATGCCTTTCTGTGATAGATGGGGCAAGCTACCATTATCACCT
AAACAAAAAACTACATTTTCCAAGTGGGTACGACCAGAAGACCTCACCAACAATCCTACAATGATATATA
CTGTGTCCAGTTTTAGCATAAAGCAGACAATAGTATCGGATTGCTCCTTTGTGGCATCACTGGCCATCAG
TGCAGCTTATGAAAGACGTTTTAATAAGAAGTTAATTACCGGCATAATTTACCCTCAAAACAAGGATGGT
GAACCAGAATACAATCCATGTGGGAAGTATATGGTAAAACTTCACCTCAATGGTGTCCCAAGAAAGGTGA
TAATTGATGACCAGTTACCTGTTGATCACAAGGGAGAATTGCTCTGTTCTTATTCCAACAACAAAAGTGA
ATTATGGGTTTCTCTCATAGAAAAAGCATACATGAAAGTCATGGGAGGATATGATTTTCCAGGATCCAAC
TCCAATATTGATCTTCATGCACTGACTGGCTGGATACCAGAAAGAATTGCTATGCATTCAGATAGCCAAA
CTTTCAGTAAGGATAATTCTTTCAGAATGCTTTATCAAAGATTTCACAAAGGAGATGTCCTCATCACTGC
GTCAACTGGAATGATGACAGAAGCTGAAGGAGAGAAGTGGGGTCTGGTTCCCACACACGCATATGCTGTT
TTGGATATTAGAGAGTTCAAGGGGCTGCGATTTATCCAGTTGAAAAATCCTTGGAGTCATTTACGTTGGA
AAGGAAGATACAGTGAAAATGATGTAAAAAACTGGACTCCAGAGTTGCAAAAGTATTTAAACTTTGATCC
CCGAACAGCTCAGAAAATAGACAACGGAATATTTTGGATTTCCTGGGATGATCTCTGCCAGTATTATGAT
GTGATTTATTTGAGTTGGAATCCAGGTCTTTTTAAAGAATCAACATGTATTCACAGTACTTGGGATGCTA
AGCAAGGACCTGTGAAAGATGCCTATAGCCTGGCCAACAACCCCCAGTACAAACTGGAGGTGCAGTGTCC
ACAGGGGGGTGCTGCAGTTTGGGTTTTGCTTAGTAGACACATAACAGACAAGGATGATTTTGCGAATAAT
CGAGAATTTATCACAATGGTTGTATACAAGACTGATGGGAAAAAAGTTTATTACCCAGCTGACCCACCTC
CATACATTGATGGAATTCGAATTAACAGCCCTCATTATTTGACTAAGATAAAGCTGACCACACCTGGGAC
GCACACGTTCACGCTAGTGGTTTCTCAATATGAAAAACAGAACACAATCCATTACACGGTTCGGGTATAT
TCAGCATGCAGCTTTACTTTTTCAAAGATTCCTTCACCATACACCTTATCAAAACGGATTAATGGAAAGT
GGAGTGGTCAGAGTGCTGGAGGATGTGGAAATTTCCAAGAGACTCACAAAAATAACCCCATCTACCAATT
CCATATAGAAAAGACTGGGCCGTTACTGATTGAGCTACGAGGACCAAGGCAATATAGCGTTGGATTTGAG
GTTGTAACAGTTTCTACTCTAGGAGATCCTGGTCCCCATGGCTTTCTGAGGAAATCTAGTGGTGACTATA
GGTGTGGGTTTTGCTACCTGGAATTAGAAAATATACCTTCTGGGATCTTCAATATCATTCCTAGTACCTT
TTTGCCTAAACAAGAAGGACCTTTTTTCTTGGACTTTAATAGTATTATCCCCATCAAGATCACACAACTT
CAGGTGAGCAAGGGCGAGGAGGATAACATGGCCATCATCAAGGAGTTCATGCGCTTCAAGGTGCACATGG
AGGGCTCCGTGAACGGCCACGAGTTCGAGATCGAGGGCGAGGGCGAGGGCCGCCCCTACGAGGGCACCCA
GACCGCCAAGCTGAAGGTGACCAAGGGTGGCCCCCTGCCCTTCGCCTGGGACATCCTGTCCCCTCAGTTC
ATGTACGGCTCCAAGGCCTACGTGAAGCACCCCGCCGACATCCCCGACTACTTGAAGCTGTCCTTCCCCG
AGGGCTTCAAGTGGGAGCGCGTGATGAACTTCGAGGACGGCGGCGTGGTGACCGTGACCCAGGACTCCTC
CCTGCAGGACGGCGAGTTCATCTACAAGGTGAAGCTGCGCGGCACCAACTTCCCCTCCGACGGCCCCGTA
ATGCAGAAGAAGACCATGGGCTGGGAGGCCTCCTCCGAGCGGATGTACCCCGAGGACGGCGCCCTGAAGG
GCGAGATCAAGCAGAGGCTGAAGCTGAAGGACGGCGGCCACTACGACGCTGAGGTCAAGACCACCTACAA
GGCCAAGAAGCCCGTGCAGCTGCCCGGCGCCTACAACGTCAACATCAAGTTGGACATCACCTCCCACAAC
GAGGACTACACCATCGTGGAACAGTACGAACGCGCCGAGGGCCGCCACTCCACCGGCGGCATGGACGAGC
TGTACAAGTGATGAATTCTACCGGGTAGGGGAGGCGCTTTTCCCAAGGCAGTCTGGAGCATGCGCTTTAG
CAGCCCCGCTGGGCACTTGGCGCTACACAAGTGGCCTCTGGCCTCGCACACATTCCACATCCACCGGTAG
GCGCCAACCGGCTCCGTTCTTTGGTGGCCCCTTCGCGCCACCTTCTACTCCTCCCCTAGTCAGGAAGTTC
CCCCCCGCCCCGCAGCTCGCGTCGTGCAGGACGTGACAAATGGAAGTAGCACGTCTCACTAGTCTCGTGC
AGATGGACAGCACCGCTGAGCAATGGAAGCGGGTAGGCCTTTGGGGCAGCGGCCAATAGCAGCTTTGCTC
CTTCGCTTTCTGGGCTCAGAGGCTGGGAAGGGGTGGGTCCGGGGGCGGGCTCAGGGGCGGGCTCAGGGGC
GGGGCGGGCGCCCGAAGGTCCTCCGGAGGCCCGGCATTCTGCACGCTTCAAAAGCGCACGTCTGCCGCGC
TGTTCTCCTCTTCCTCATCTCCGGGCCTTTCGACCTGCAGCCCAAGCTTACCATGACCGAGTACAAGCCC
ACGGTGCGCCTCGCCACCCGCGACGACGTCCCCAGGGCCGTACGCACCCTCGCCGCCGCGTTCGCCGACT
ACCCCGCCACGCGCCACACCGTCGATCCGGACCGCCACATCGAGCGGGTCACCGAGCTGCAAGAACTCTT
CCTCACGCGCGTCGGGCTCGACATCGGCAAGGTGTGGGTCGCGGACGACGGCGCCGCGGTGGCGGTCTGG
ACCACGCCGGAGAGCGTCGAAGCGGGGGCGGTGTTCGCCGAGATCGGCCCGCGCATGGCCGAGTTGAGCG
GTTCCCGGCTGGCCGCGCAGCAACAGATGGAAGGCCTCCTGGCGCCGCACCGGCCCAAGGAGCCCGCGTG
GTTCCTGGCCACCGTCGGCGTCTCGCCCGACCACCAGGGCAAGGGTCTGGGCAGCGCCGTCGTGCTCCCC
GGAGTGGAGGCGGCCGAGCGCGCCGGGGTGCCCGCCTTCCTGGAGACCTCCGCGCCCCGCAACCTCCCCT
TCTACGAGCGGCTCGGCTTCACCGTCACCGCCGACGTCGAGGTGCCCGAAGGACCGCGCACCTGGTGCAT
GACCCGCAAGCCCGGTGCCTGACGGGCGCGTCTGGAACAATCAACCTCTGGATTACAAAATTTGTGAAAG
ATTGACTGGTATTCTTAACTATGTTGCTCCTTTTACGCTATGTGGATACGCTGCTTTAATGCCTTTGTAT
CATGCTATTGCTTCCCGTATGGCTTTCATTTTCTCCTCCTTGTATAAATCCTGGTTGCTGTCTCTTTATG
AGGAGTTGTGGCCCGTTGTCAGGCAACGTGGCGTGGTGTGCACTGTGTTTGCTGACGCAACCCCCACTGG
TTGGGGCATTGCCACCACCTGTCAGCTCCTTTCCGGGACTTTCGCTTTCCCCCTCCCTATTGCCACGGCG
GAACTCATCGCCGCCTGCCTTGCCCGCTGCTGGACAGGGGCTCGGCTGTTGGGCACTGACAATTCCGTGG
TGTTGTCGGGGAAGCTGACGTCCTTTCCATGGCTGCTCGCCTGTGTTGCCACCTGGATTCTGCGCGGGAC
GTCCTTCTGCTACGTCCCTTCGGCCCTCAATCCAGCGGACCTTCCTTCCCGCGGCCTGCTGCCGGCTCTG
CGGCCTCTTCCGCGTCTTCGCCTTCGCCCTCAGACGAGTCGGATCTCCCTTTGGGCCGCCTCCCCGCCTG
GAATTAATTCTGCAGTCGAGACCTAGAAAAACATGGAGCAATCACAAGTAGCAATACAGCAGCTACCAAT
GCTGATTGTGCCTGGCTAGAAGCACAAGAGGAGGAGGAGGTGGGTTTTCCAGTCACACCTCAGGTACCTT
TAAGACCAATGACTTACAAGGCAGCTGTAGATCTTAGCCACTTTTTAAAAGAAAAGAGGGGACTGGAAGG
GCTAATTCACTCCCAACGAAGACAAGATATCCTTGATCTGTGGATCTACCACACACAAGGCTACTTCCCT
GATTAGCAGAACTACACACCAGGGCCAGGGGTCAGATATCCACTGACCTTTGGATGGTGCTACAAGCTAG
TACCAGTTGAGCCAGATAAGGTAGAAGAGGCCAATAAAGGAGAGAACACCAGCTTGTTACACCCTGTGAG
CCTGCATGGGATGGATGACCCGGAGAGAGAAGTGTTAGAGTGGAGGTTTGACAGCCGCCTAGCATTTCAT
CACGTGGCCCGAGAGCTGCATCCGGAGTACTTCAAGAACTGCTGATATCGAGCTTGCTACAAGGGACTTT
CCGCTGGGGACTTTCCAGGGAGGCGTGGCCTGGGCGGGACTGGGGAGTGGCGAGCCCTCAGATCCTGCAT
ATAAGCAGCTGCTTTTTGCCTGTACTGGGTCTCTCTGGTTAGACCAGATCTGAGCCTGGGAGCTCTCTGG
CTAACTAGGGAACCCACTGCTTAAGCCTCAATAAAGCTTGCCTTGAGTGCTTCAAGTAGTGTGTGCCCGT
CTGTTGTGTGACTCTGGTAACTAGAGATCCCTCAGACCCTTTTAGTCAGTGTGGAAAATCTCTAGCAGTA
GTAGTTCATGTCATCTTATTATTCAGTATTTATAACTTGCAAAGAAATGAATATCAGAGAGTGAGAGGCC
TTGACATTGCTAGCGTTTACCGTCGACCTCTAGCTAGAGCTTGGCGTAATCATGGTCATAGCTGTTTCCT
GTGTGAAATTGTTATCCGCTCACAATTCCACACAACATACGAGCCGGAAGCATAAAGTGTAAAGCCTGGG
GTGCCTAATGAGTGAGCTAACTCACATTAATTGCGTTGCGCTCACTGCCCGCTTTCCAGTCGGGAAACCT
GTCGTGCCAGCTGCATTAATGAATCGGCCAACGCGCGGGGAGAGGCGGTTTGCGTATTGGGCGCTCTTCC
GCTTCCTCGCTCACTGACTCGCTGCGCTCGGTCGTTCGGCTGCGGCGAGCGGTATCAGCTCACTCAAAGG
CGGTAATACGGTTATCCACAGAATCAGGGGATAACGCAGGAAAGAACATGTGAGCAAAAGGCCAGCAAAA
GGCCAGGAACCGTAAAAAGGCCGCGTTGCTGGCGTTTTTCCATAGGCTCCGCCCCCCTGACGAGCATCAC
AAAAATCGACGCTCAAGTCAGAGGTGGCGAAACCCGACAGGACTATAAAGATACCAGGCGTTTCCCCCTG
GAAGCTCCCTCGTGCGCTCTCCTGTTCCGACCCTGCCGCTTACCGGATACCTGTCCGCCTTTCTCCCTTC
GGGAAGCGTGGCGCTTTCTCATAGCTCACGCTGTAGGTATCTCAGTTCGGTGTAGGTCGTTCGCTCCAAG
CTGGGCTGTGTGCACGAACCCCCCGTTCAGCCCGACCGCTGCGCCTTATCCGGTAACTATCGTCTTGAGT
CCAACCCGGTAAGACACGACTTATCGCCACTGGCAGCAGCCACTGGTAACAGGATTAGCAGAGCGAGGTA
TGTAGGCGGTGCTACAGAGTTCTTGAAGTGGTGGCCTAACTACGGCTACACTAGAAGAACAGTATTTGGT
ATCTGCGCTCTGCTGAAGCCAGTTACCTTCGGAAAAAGAGTTGGTAGCTCTTGATCCGGCAAACAAACCA
CCGCTGGTAGCGGTGGTTTTTTTGTTTGCAAGCAGCAGATTACGCGCAGAAAAAAAGGATCTCAAGAAGA
TCCTTTGATCTTTTCTACGGGGTCTGACGCTCAGTGGAACGAAAACTCACGTTAAGGGATTTTGGTCATG
AGATTATCAAAAAGGATCTTCACCTAGATCCTTTTAAATTAAAAATGAAGTTTTAAATCAATCTAAAGTA
TATATGAGTAAACTTGGTCTGACAGTTACCAATGCTTAATCAGTGAGGCACCTATCTCAGCGATCTGTCT
ATTTCGTTCATCCATAGTTGCCTGACTCCCCGTCGTGTAGATAACTACGATACGGGAGGGCTTACCATCT
GGCCCCAGTGCTGCAATGATACCGCGAGACCCACGCTCACCGGCTCCAGATTTATCAGCAATAAACCAGC
CAGCCGGAAGGGCCGAGCGCAGAAGTGGTCCTGCAACTTTATCCGCCTCCATCCAGTCTATTAATTGTTG
CCGGGAAGCTAGAGTAAGTAGTTCGCCAGTTAATAGTTTGCGCAACGTTGTTGCCATTGCTACAGGCATC
GTGGTGTCACGCTCGTCGTTTGGTATGGCTTCATTCAGCTCCGGTTCCCAACGATCAAGGCGAGTTACAT
GATCCCCCATGTTGTGCAAAAAAGCGGTTAGCTCCTTCGGTCCTCCGATCGTTGTCAGAAGTAAGTTGGC
CGCAGTGTTATCACTCATGGTTATGGCAGCACTGCATAATTCTCTTACTGTCATGCCATCCGTAAGATGC
TTTTCTGTGACTGGTGAGTACTCAACCAAGTCATTCTGAGAATAGTGTATGCGGCGACCGAGTTGCTCTT
GCCCGGCGTCAATACGGGATAATACCGCGCCACATAGCAGAACTTTAAAAGTGCTCATCATTGGAAAACG
TTCTTCGGGGCGAAAACTCTCAAGGATCTTACCGCTGTTGAGATCCAGTTCGATGTAACCCACTCGTGCA
CCCAACTGATCTTCAGCATCTTTTACTTTCACCAGCGTTTCTGGGTGAGCAAAAACAGGAAGGCAAAATG
CCGCAAAAAAGGGAATAAGGGCGACACGGAAATGTTGAATACTCATACTCTTCCTTTTTCAATATTATTG
AAGCATTTATCAGGGTTATTGTCTCATGAGCGGATACATATTTGAATGTATTTAGAAAAATAAACAAATA
GGGGTTCCGCGCACATTTCCCCGAAAAGTGCCACCTGACGTCGACGGATCGGGAGATCAACTTGTTTATT
GCAGCTTATAATGGTTACAAATAAAGCAATAGCATCACAAATTTCACAAATAAAGCATTTTTTTCACTGC
ATTCTAGTTGTGGTTTGTCCAAACTCATCAATGTATCTTATCATGTCTGGATCAACTGGATAACTCAAGC
TAACCAAAATCATCCCAAACTTCCCACCCCATACCCTATTACCACTGCCAATTACCTGTGGTTTCATTTA
CTCTAAACCTGTGATTCCTCTGAATTATTTTCATTTTAAAGAAATTGTATTTGTTAAATATGTACTACAA
ACTTAGTAGT
